>Addgene plasmid #50058 | pLYS1-MICU1-Flag | depositor full sequence | sequence record 75165 | pLYS1-MICU1-Flag sequence 8818 bps
TATGCCAAGTACGCCCCCTATTGACGTCAATGACGGTAAATGGCCCGCCTGGCATTATGCCCAGTACATG
ACCTTATGGGACTTTCCTACTTGGCAGTACATCTACGTATTAGTCATCGCTATTACCATGGTGATGCGGT
TTTGGCAGTACATCAATGGGCGTGGATAGCGGTTTGACTCACGGGGATTTCCAAGTCTCCACCCCATTGA
CGTCAATGGGAGTTTGTTTTGGCACCAAAATCAACGGGACTTTCCAAAATGTCGTAACAACTCCGCCCCA
TTGACGCAAATGGGCGGTAGGCGTGTACGGTGGGAGGTCTATATAAGCAGAGCTGGTTTAGTGAACCGTC
AGATCCGCTAGCATGTTTCGTCTGAACTCACTTTCTGCTTTGGCAGAACTGGCTGTGGGTTCTCGATGGT
ACCATGGAGGATCACAGCCCATCCAGATCCGGCGAAGACTAATGATGGTGGCTTTCCTGGGAGCATCTGC
AGTAACTGCAAGTACTGGTCTTTTGTGGAAGAGGGCCCATGCAGAATCTCCACCATGTGTAGACAACCTA
AAAAGTGACATCGGTGATAAAGGGAAGAATAAAGATGAAGGGGATGTTTGTAACCATGAGAAAAAGACTG
CAGATCTTGCCCCTCACCCAGAAGAGAAAAAGAAGAAACGTTCTGGATTCAGAGACAGAAAAGTGATGGA
ATATGAGAATAGGATTCGAGCCTACTCCACGCCAGACAAAATCTTCCGATATTTTGCCACCTTGAAAGTC
ATCAGTGAGCCTGGTGAAGCAGAAGTGTTTATGACACCAGAAGATTTTGTGCGATCCATAACACCCAATG
AAAAACAACCAGAACACTTGGGTCTGGATCAATATATAATAAAACGCTTTGATGGAAAGAAAATTTCCCA
GGAACGAGAAAAATTTGCTGATGAAGGCAGTATATTTTACACCCTTGGAGAATGTGGGCTCATATCCTTT
TCAGACTACATTTTCCTCACAACTGTTCTTTCCACTCCTCAGAGAAATTTTGAAATTGCCTTCAAGATGT
TTGATTTGAATGGAGATGGAGAAGTAGATATGGAAGAATTTGAACAGGTTCAGAGCATCATTCGCTCCCA
AACCAGTATGGGTATGCGCCACAGAGATCGTCCAACTACTGGCAACACCCTCAAGTCTGGCTTGTGTTCA
GCCCTCACAACCTACTTTTTTGGAGCTGATCTGAAGGGAAAGCTGACAATCAAAAACTTCCTCGAATTTC
AGCGTAAACTGCAGCATGATGTTCTGAAGCTTGAGTTTGAACGCCATGACCCTGTGGATGGGAGAATTAC
TGAGAGGCAGTTTGGTGGCATGCTACTTGCCTACAGTGGGGTGCAGTCCAAGAAGCTGACCGCCATGCAG
AGGCAGCTCAAGAAGCACTTCAAAGAAGGAAAGGGTCTGACATTTCAGGAGGTGGAGAACTTCTTTACTT
TCCTAAAGAACATTAATGATGTGGACACTGCATTGAGTTTTTACCATATGGCTGGAGCATCTCTTGATAA
AGTGACCATGCAGCAGGTGGCCAGGACAGTGGCTAAAGTGGAGCTCTCAGACCACGTGTGTGATGTGGTG
TTTGCACTCTTTGACTGTGATGGCAATGGCGAACTGAGCAATAAGGAATTTGTTTCCATCATGAAGCAAC
GGCTGATGAGAGGCCTGGAAAAGCCCAAAGACATGGGTTTCACTCGCCTCATGCAGGCCATGTGGAAATG
TGCACAGGAAACTGCCTGGGACTTCGCTTTACCCAAACAGCCCGGGGGTGGATCTGGTGGATCTGGTGGA
TCTATGGATTACAAGGATGACGATGACAAGTAAGGTACCGAATTCTCGACCTCGAGACAAATGGCAGTAT
TCATCCACAATTTTAAAAGAAAAGGGGGGATTGGGGGGTACAGTGCAGGGGAAAGAATAGTAGACATAAT
AGCAACAGACATACAAACTAAAGAATTACAAAAACAAATTACAAAAATTCAAAATTTTCGGGTTTATTAC
AGGGACAGCAGAGATCCACTTTGGCCGCGGCTCGAGGGGGTTGGGGTTGCGCCTTTTCCAAGGCAGCCCT
GGGTTTGCGCAGGGACGCGGCTGCTCTGGGCGTGGTTCCGGGAAACGCAGCGGCGCCGACCCTGGGTCTC
GCACATTCTTCACGTCCGTTCGCAGCGTCACCCGGATCTTCGCCGCTACCCTTGTGGGCCCCCCGGCGAC
GCTTCCTGCTCCGCCCCTAAGTCGGGAAGGTTCCTTGCGGTTCGCGGCGTGCCGGACGTGACAAACGGAA
GCCGCACGTCTCACTAGTACCCTCGCAGACGGACAGCGCCAGGGAGCAATGGCAGCGCGCCGACCGCGAT
GGGCTGTGGCCAATAGCGGCTGCTCAGCAGGGCGCGCCGAGAGCAGCGGCCGGGAAGGGGCGGTGCGGGA
GGCGGGGTGTGGGGCGGTAGTGTGGGCCCTGTTCCTGCCCGCGCGGTGTTCCGCATTCTGCAAGCCTCCG
GAGCGCACGTCGGCAGTCGGCTCCCTCGTTGACCGAATCACCGACCTCTCTCCCCAGGGGGATCCACCGG
AGCTTACCATGACCGAGTACAAGCCCACGGTGCGCCTCGCCACCCGCGACGACGTCCCCAGGGCCGTACG
CACCCTCGCCGCCGCGTTCGCCGACTACCCCGCCACGCGCCACACCGTCGATCCGGACCGCCACATCGAG
CGGGTCACCGAGCTGCAAGAACTCTTCCTCACGCGCGTCGGGCTCGACATCGGCAAGGTGTGGGTCGCGG
ACGACGGCGCCGCGGTGGCGGTCTGGACCACGCCGGAGAGCGTCGAAGCGGGGGCGGTGTTCGCCGAGAT
CGGCCCGCGCATGGCCGAGTTGAGCGGTTCCCGGCTGGCCGCGCAGCAACAGATGGAAGGCCTCCTGGCG
CCGCACCGGCCCAAGGAGCCCGCGTGGTTCCTGGCCACCGTCGGCGTCTCGCCCGACCACCAGGGCAAGG
GTCTGGGCAGCGCCGTCGTGCTCCCCGGAGTGGAGGCGGCCGAGCGCGCCGGGGTGCCCGCCTTCCTGGA
GACCTCCGCGCCCCGCAACCTCCCCTTCTACGAGCGGCTCGGCTTCACCGTCACCGCCGACGTCGAGGTG
CCCGAAGGACCGCGCACCTGGTGCATGACCCGCAAGCCCGGTGCCTGACGCCCGCCCCACGACCCGCAGC
GCCCGACCGAAAGGAGCGCACGACCCCATGCATCGGTACCTTTAAGACCAATGACTTACAAGGCAGCTGT
AGATCTTAGCCACTTTTTAAAAGAAAAGGGGGGACTGGAAGGGCTAATTCACTCCCAACGAAGACAAGAT
CTGCTTTTTGCTTGTACTGGGTCTCTCTGGTTAGACCAGATCTGAGCCTGGGAGCTCTCTGGCTAACTAG
GGAACCCACTGCTTAAGCCTCAATAAAGCTTGCCTTGAGTGCTTCAAGTAGTGTGTGCCCGTCTGTTGTG
TGACTCTGGTAACTAGAGATCCCTCAGACCCTTTTAGTCAGTGTGGAAAATCTCTAGCAGTAGTAGTTCA
TGTCATCTTATTATTCAGTATTTATAACTTGCAAAGAAATGAATATCAGAGAGTGAGAGGAACTTGTTTA
TTGCAGCTTATAATGGTTACAAATAAAGCAATAGCATCACAAATTTCACAAATAAAGCATTTTTTTCACT
GCATTCTAGTTGTGGTTTGTCCAAACTCATCAATGTATCTTATCATGTCTGGCTCTAGCTATCCCGCCCC
TAACTCCGCCCATCCCGCCCCTAACTCCGCCCAGTTCCGCCCATTCTCCGCCCCATGGCTGACTAATTTT
TTTTATTTATGCAGAGGCCGAGGCCGCCTCGGCCTCTGAGCTATTCCAGAAGTAGTGAGGAGGCTTTTTT
GGAGGCCTAGGGACGTACCCAATTCGCCCTATAGTGAGTCGTATTACGCGCGCTCACTGGCCGTCGTTTT
ACAACGTCGTGACTGGGAAAACCCTGGCGTTACCCAACTTAATCGCCTTGCAGCACATCCCCCTTTCGCC
AGCTGGCGTAATAGCGAAGAGGCCCGCACCGATCGCCCTTCCCAACAGTTGCGCAGCCTGAATGGCGAAT
GGG
[124 nt withheld, positions 4134-4257]
C
[91 nt withheld, positions 4259-4349]
A
[49 nt withheld, positions 4351-4399]
CCTTTGACGTTGGAGTCCACGTTCTTT
[37 nt withheld, positions 4427-4463]
ACCCTATCTCGGTCTATTCTTTTGATTTATAAGGGATTTTGCCGATTTCGGCCTATTGGTTAAAAAATGA
GCTGATTTAACAAAAATTTAACGCGAATTTTAACAAAATATTAACGCTTACAATTTAGGTGGCACTTTTC
GGGGAAATGTGCGCGGAACCCCTATTTGTTTATTTTTCTAAATACATTCAAATATGTATCCGCTCATGAG
ACAATAACCCTGATAAATGCTTCAATAATATTGAAAAAGGAAGAGTATGAGTATTCAACATTTCCGTGTC
GCCCTTATTCCCTTTTTTGCGGCATTTTGCCTTCCTGTTTTTGCTCACCCAGAAACGCTGGTGAAAGTAA
AAGATGCTGAAGATCAGTTGGGTGCACGAGTGGGTTACATCGAACTGGATCTCAACAGCGGTAAGATCCT
TGAGAGTTTTCGCCCCGAAGAACGTTTTCCAATGATGAGCACTTTTAAAGTTCTGCTATGTGGCGCGGTA
TTATCCCGTATTGACGCCGGGCAAGAGCAACTCGGTCGCCGCATACACTATTCTCAGAATGACTTGGTTG
AGTACTCACCAGTCACAGAAAAGCATCTTACGGATGGCATGACAGTAAGAGAATTATGCAGTGCTGCCAT
AACCATGAGTGATAACACTGCGGCCAACTTACTTCTGACAACGATCGGAGGACCGAAGGAGCTAACCGCT
TTTTTGCACAACATGGGGGATCATGTAACTCGCCTTGATCGTTGGGAACCGGAGCTGAATGAAGCCATAC
CAAACGACGAGCGTGACACCACGATGCCTGTAGCAATGGCAACAACGTTGCGCAAACTATTAACTGGCGA
ACTACTTACTCTAGCTTCCCGGCAACAATTAATAGACTGGATGGAGGCGGATAAAGTTGCAGGACCACTT
CTGCGCTCGGCCCTTCCGGCTGGCTGGTTTATTGCTGATAAATCTGGAGCCGGTGAGCGTGGGTCTCGCG
GTATCATTGCAGCACTGGGGCCAGATGGTAAGCCCTCCCGTATCGTAGTTATCTACACGACGGGGAGTCA
GGCAACTATGGATGAACGAAATAGACAGATCGCTGAGATAGGTGCCTCACTGATTAAGCATTGGTAACTG
TCAGACCAAGTTTACTCATATATACTTTAGATTGATTTAAAACTTCATTTTTAATTTAAAAGGATCTAGG
TGAAGATCCTTTTTGATAATCTCATGACCAAAATCCCTTAACGTGAGTTTTCGTTCCACTGAGCGTCAGA
CCCCGTAGAAAAGATCAAAGGATCTTCTTGAGATCCTTTTTTTCTGCGCGTAATCTGCTGCTTGCAAACA
AAAAAACCACCGCTACCAGCGGTGGTTTGTTTGCCGGATCAAGAGCTACCAACTCTTTTTCCGAAGGTAA
CTGGCTTCAGCAGAGCGCAGATACCAAATACTGTTCTTCTAGTGTAGCCGTAGTTAGGCCACCACTTCAA
GAACTCTGTAGCACCGCCTACATACCTCGCTCTGCTAATCCTGTTACCAGTGGCTGCTGCCAGTGGCGAT
AAGTCGTGTCTTACCGGGTTGGACTCAAGACGATAGTTACCGGATAAGGCGCAGCGGTCGGGCTGAACGG
GGGGTTCGTGCACACAGCCCAGCTTGGAGCGAACGACCTACACCGAACTGAGATACCTACAGCGTGAGCT
ATGAGAAAGCGCCACGCTTCCCGAAGGGAGAAAGGCGGACAGGTATCCGGTAAGCGGCAGGGTCGGAACA
GGAGAGCGCACGAGGGAGCTTCCAGGGGGAAACGCCTGGTATCTTTATAGTCCTGTCGGGTTTCGCCACC
TCTGACTTGAGCGTCGATTTTTGTGATGCTCGTCAGGGGGGCGGAGCCTATGGAAAAACGCCAGCAACGC
GGCCTTTTTACGGTTCCTGGCCTTTTGCTGGCCTTTTGCTCACATGTTCTTTCCTGCGTTATCCCCTGAT
TCTGTGGATAACCGTATTACCGCCTTTGAGTGAGCTGATACCGCTCGCCGCAGCCGAACGACCGAGCGCA
GCGAGTCAGTGAGCGAGGAAGCGGAAGAGCGCCCAATACGCAAACCGCCTCTCCCCGCGCGTTGGCCGAT
TCATTAATGCAGCTGGCACGACAGGTTTCCCGACTGGAAAGCGGGCAGTGAGCGCAACGCAATTAATGTG
AGTTAGCTCACTCATTAGGCACCCCAGGCTTTACACTTTATGCTTCCGGCTCGTATGTTGTGTGGAATTG
TGAGCGGATAACAATTTCACACAGGAAACAGCTATGACCATGATTACGCCAAGCGCGCAATTAACCCTCA
CTAAAGGGAACAAAAGCTGGAGCTGCAAGCTTAATGTAGTCTTATGCAATACTCTTGTAGTCTTGCAACA
TGGTAACGATGAGTTAGCAACATGCCTTACAAGGAGAGAAAAAGCACCGTGCATGCCGATTGGTGGAAGT
AAGGTGGTACGATCGTGCCTTATTAGGAAGGCAACAGACGGGTCTGACATGGATTGGACGAACCACTGAA
TTGCCGCATTGCAGAGATATTGTATTTAAGTGCCTAGCTCGATACATAAACGGGTCTCTCTGGTTAGACC
AGATCTGAGCCTGGGAGCTCTCTGGCTAACTAGGGAACCCACTGCTTAAGCCTCAATAAAGCTTGCCTTG
AGTGCTTCAAGTAGTGTGTGCCCGTCTGTTGTGTGACTCTGGTAACTAGAGATCCCTCAGACCCTTTTAG
TCAGTGTGGAAAATCTCTAGCAGTGGCGCCCGAACAGGGACTTGAAAGCGAAAGGGAAACCAGAGGAGCT
CTCTCGACGCAGGACTCGGCTTGCTGAAGCGCGCACGGCAAGAGGCGAGGGGCGGCGACTGGTGAGTACG
CCAAAAATTTTGACTAGCGGAGGCTAGAAGGAGAGAGATGGGTGCGAGAGCGTCAGTATTAAGCGGGGGA
GAATTAGATCGCGATGGGAAAAAATTCGGTTAAGGCCAGGGGGAAAGAAAAAATATAAATTAAAACATAT
AGTATGGGCAAGCAGGGAGCTAGAACGATTCGCAGTTAATCCTGGCCTGTTAGAAACATCAGAAGGCTGT
AGACAAATACTGGGACAGCTACAACCATCCCTTCAGACAGGATCAGAAGAACTTAGATCATTATATAATA
CAGTAGCAACCCTCTATTGTGTGCATCAAAGGATAGAGATAAAAGACACCAAGGAAGCTTTAGACAAGAT
AGAGGAAGAGCAAAACAAAAGTAAGACCACCGCACAGCAAGCGGCCGCTGATCTTCAGACCTGGAGGAGG
AGATATGAGGGACAATTGGAGAAGTGAATTATATAAATATAAAGTAGTAAAAATTGAACCATTAGGAGTA
GCACCCACCAAGGCAAAGAGAAGAGTGGTGCAGAGAGAAAAAAGAGCAGTGGGAATAGGAGCTTTGTTCC
TTGGGTTCTTGGGAGCAGCAGGAAGCACTATGGGCGCAGCGTCAATGACGCTGACGGTACAGGCCAGACA
ATTATTGTCTGGTATAGTGCAGCAGCAGAACAATTTGCTGAGGGCTATTGAGGCGCAACAGCATCTGTTG
CAACTCACAGTCTGGGGCATCAAGCAGCTCCAGGCAAGAATCCTGGCTGTGGAAAGATACCTAAAGGATC
AACAGCTCCTGGGGATTTGGGGTTGCTCTGGAAAACTCATTTGCACCACTGCTGTGCCTTGGAATGCTAG
TTGGAGTAATAAATCTCTGGAACAGATTTGGAATCACACGACCTGGATGGAGTGGGACAGAGAAATTAAC
AATTACACAAGCTTAATACACTCCTTAATTGAAGAATCGCAAAACCAGCAAGAAAAGAATGAACAAGAAT
TATTGGAATTAGATAAATGGGCAAGTTTGTGGAATTGGTTTAACATAACAAATTGGCTGTGGTATATAAA
ATTATTCATAATGATAGTAGGAGGCTTGGTAGGTTTAAGAATAGTTTTTGCTGTACTTTCTATAGTGAAT
AGAGTTAGGCAGGGATATTCACCATTATCGTTTCAGACCCACCTCCCAACCCCGAGGGGACCCGACAGGC
CCGAAGGAATAGAAGAAGAAGGTGGAGAGAGAGACAGAGACAGATCCATTCGATTAGTGAACGGATCTCG
ACGGTATCGATCACGAGACTAGCCTCGAGCGGCCGCCCCCTTCACCGAGGGCCTATTTCCCATGATTCCT
TCATATTTGCATATACGATACAAGGCTGTTAGAGAGATAATTGGAATTAATTTGACTGTAAACACAAAGA
TATTAGTACAAAATACGTGACGTAGAAAGTAATAATTTCTTGGGTAGTTTGCAGTTTTAAAATTATGTTT
TAAAATGGACTATCA
Features (pLannotate 1.2.2; 29 found; start..end, strand, type, name):
    131..334     +  promoter       CMV promoter: human cytomegalovirus (CMV) immediate early promoter
    363..1790    +  CDS            MICU1: MICU1_HUMAN - Also known as CALC From Homo sapiens (Human).
   1827..1850    +  CDS            FLAG: FLAG® epitope tag, followed by an enterokinase cleavage site
   1901..2018    +  misc_feature   cPPT/CTS: central polypurine tract and central termination sequence of HIV-1
   2067..2577    +  promoter       hPGK promoter: human phosphoglycerate kinase 1 promoter
   2599..3198    +  CDS            PuroR: puromycin N-acetyltransferase; pac from Streptomyces alboniger; confers resistance to puromycin
   3241..3324    +  CDS            nef (fragment): NEF_HV1Z2 - Experimental evidence at protein level: Swiss-Prot protein existence level 1. Extracellular Nef protein targets CD4(+) T-lymphocytes for apoptosis by interacting with CXCR4 surface receptors. From Human immunodeficiency virus type 1 group M subtype D (isolate Z2/CDC-Z34) (HIV-1).
   3326..3559    +  LTR            3' LTR (ΔU3): self-inactivating 3' long terminal repeat (LTR) from HIV-1
   3631..3752    +  polyA_signal   SV40 poly(A) signal: SV40 polyadenylation signal
   3792..3927    +  rep_origin     SV40 ori: SV40 origin of replication
   3948..3966    -  promoter       T7 promoter: promoter for bacteriophage T7 RNA polymerase
   3974..4129    +  CDS            lacZα (fragment): LacZα fragment of β-galactosidase; lacZ fragment
   4134..4562    +  rep_origin     f1 ori (sequence partly withheld): f1 bacteriophage origin of replication; arrow indicates direction of (+) strand synthesis
   4615..4719    +  promoter       AmpR promoter: bla
   4720..5580    +  CDS            AmpR: β-lactamase; bla; confers resistance to ampicillin, carbenicillin, and related antibiotics
   5751..6339    +  rep_origin     ori: high-copy-number ColE1/pMB1/pBR322/pUC origin of replication
   6522..6614    +  CDS            lacI (fragment): lac repressor; lacI; The lac repressor binds to the lac operator to inhibit transcription in E. coli. This inhibition can be relieved by adding lactose or isopropyl-β-D-thiogalactopyranoside (IPTG).
   6627..6648    +  protein_bind   CAP binding site: CAP binding activates transcription in the presence of cAMP. E. coli catabolite activator protein
   6663..6693    +  promoter       lac promoter: promoter for the E. coli lac operon
   6701..6717    +  protein_bind   lac operator: The lac repressor binds to the lac operator to inhibit transcription in E. coli. This inhibition can be relieved by adding lactose or isopropyl-β-D-thiogalactopyranoside (IPTG). lac repressor encoded by lacI
   6762..6780    +  promoter       T3 promoter: promoter for bacteriophage T3 RNA polymerase
   6808..7034    +  promoter       RSV promoter: Rous sarcoma virus enhancer/promoter
   7035..7215    +  LTR            5' LTR (truncated): truncated 5' long terminal repeat (LTR) from HIV-1
   7262..7387    +  misc_feature   HIV-1 Ψ: packaging signal of human immunodeficiency virus type 1
   7371..7734    +  CDS            HIV-1 gag (fragment): gag protein from human immunodeficiency virus 1; gag
   7880..8113    +  misc_feature   RRE: The Rev response element (RRE) of HIV-1 allows for Rev-dependent mRNA export from the nucleus to the cytoplasm.
   8490..8590    +  CDS            Rev (fragment): human immunodeficiency virus 1 (HIV-1) Rev protein; rev; enhances nuclear export of unspliced and incompletely spliced viral mRNAs
   8640..5       +  promoter       U6 promoter (fragment) (across the origin): RNA polymerase III promoter for human U6 snRNA
   8814..130     +  enhancer       CMV enhancer (fragment) (across the origin): human cytomegalovirus immediate early enhancer; contains an 18-bp deletion relative to the standard CMV enhancer
