[The description below was written by a language model from this plasmid's Addgene catalogue record and pLannotate feature annotations shown in this document.]
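Description:
pLYS1-MICU1-Flag is a mammalian expression plasmid built on the pLYS1 backbone. The catalogue lists it simply as a mammalian expression vector, but the feature table shows the architecture of a third-generation, self-inactivating HIV-1 lentiviral transfer vector. An RSV promoter drives a truncated 5' LTR, followed by the Ψ packaging signal with a gag fragment and the Rev response element. A ΔU3 3' LTR closes the viral unit, with an SV40 polyadenylation signal and SV40 origin just beyond it. The construct can therefore presumably be packaged into lentiviral particles for stable integration as well as used by direct transfection. In bacteria it is maintained through a ColE1/pUC-type origin and selected with ampicillin via β-lactamase. The depositor nonetheless records it as low copy. An f1 origin and remnants of lac and T7/T3 cloning-vector sequence are also present. A residual U6 promoter fragment sits just upstream of the CMV enhancer, and the record does not explain its origin.

The payload is human MICU1 isoform 2, a 1.4 kb insert cloned between NheI and XmaI sites and transcribed from the CMV enhancer/promoter, with a C-terminal FLAG epitope for detection or immunoprecipitation. Downstream lie a cPPT/CTS element and a separate human PGK promoter driving puromycin N-acetyltransferase, so transduced or transfected cells can be selected with puromycin. The depositor notes silent mutations near the 3' end of the coding sequence that make the transcript resistant to a specific shRNA without changing the protein. This makes the construct suited to rescue experiments in MICU1-knockdown cells. It was deposited with work on the composition of the mitochondrial calcium uniporter complex. The annotated sequence record is a few bases shorter than the catalogued total size.
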