Addgene plasmid #50058: pLYS1-MICU1-Flag
Purpose: Expression of human MICU1 with Flag tag in mammalian cells
Depositing lab: Vamsi Mootha. Depositing organization: Massachusetts General Hospital. Publication: EMRE is an Essential Component of the Mitochondrial Calcium Uniporter Complex. Sancak Y, Markhard AL, Kitami T, Kovacs-Bogdan E, Kamer KJ, Udeshi ND, Carr SA, Chaudhuri D, Clapham DE, Li AA, Calvo SE, Goldberger O, Mootha VK. Science. 2013 Nov 14. 10.1126/science.1242993 PubMed 24231807.
Backbone
  Vector backbone: pLYS1
  Backbone size w/o insert (bp): 7393
  Total vector size (bp): 8824
  Vector type: Mammalian Expression
  Selectable markers: Puromycin
Growth in bacteria
  Bacterial resistance: Ampicillin, 100 μg/mL
  Growth temperature: 37°C
  Growth strain: XL10 Gold
  Copy number: Low Copy
Gene/Insert
  Gene/Insert name: MICU1 (isoform 2)
  Species: H. sapiens (human)
  Insert size (bp): 1431
  Mutation: *
  GenBank ID: NM_001195518
  Entrez Gene: MICU1 (a.k.a. CALC, CBARA1, EFHA3, MPXPS, ara CALC)
  Tag / fusion protein: Flag (C terminal on insert)
  Cloning method: Restriction Enzyme; 5′ cloning site Nhe1 (not destroyed); 3′ cloning site Xma1 (not destroyed)
  Sequencing primers: 5′ CMV-F; 3′ custom
Terms and licenses: Academic/Nonprofit Terms; Industry Terms: Not Available to Industry
Depositor comments: *There are some silent mutations at the 3' end of the insert. These were used for resistance to a specific shRNA and will not affect function.
How to cite: pLYS1-MICU1-Flag was a gift from Vamsi Mootha (Addgene plasmid # 50058 ; http://n2t.net/addgene:50058 ; RRID:Addgene_50058)
