>Addgene plasmid #50058 | pLYS1-MICU1-Flag | addgene partial sequence | sequence record 85242 | CMV-F 5'-CGCAAATGGGCGGTAGGCGTG-3'
CTATATAAGCAGAGCTGGTTTAGTGAACCGTCAGATCCGCTAGCATGTTTCGTCTGAACTCACTTTCTGC
TTTGGCAGAACTGGCTGTGGGTTCTCGATGGTACCATGGAGGATCACAGCCCATCCAGATCCGGCGAAGA
CTAATGATGGTGGCTTTCCTGGGAGCATCTGCAGTAACTGCAAGTACTGGTCTTTTGTGGAAGAGGGCCC
ATGCAGAATCTCCACCATGTGTAGACAACCTAAAAAGTGACATCGGTGATAAAGGGAAGAATAAAGATGA
AGGGGATGTTTGTAACCATGAGAAAAAGACTGCAGATCTTGCCCCTCACCCAGAAGAGAAAAAGAAGAAA
CGTTCTGGATTCAGAGACAGAAAAGTGATGGAATATGAGAATAGGATTCGAGCCTACTCCACGCCAGACA
AAATCTTCCGATATTTTGCCACCTTGAAAGTCATCAGTGAGCCTGGTGAAGCAGAAGTGTTTATGACACC
AGAAGATTTTGTGCGATCCATAACACCCAATGAAAAACAACCAGAACACTTGGGTCTGGATCAATATATA
ATAAAACGCTTTGATGGAAAGAAAATTTCCCAGGAACGAGAAAAATTTGCTGATGAAGGCAGTATATTTT
ACACCCTTGGAGAATGTGGGCTCATATCCTTTTCAGACTACATTTTCCTCACAACTGTTCTTTCCACTCC
TCAGAGAAATTTTGAAATTGCCTTCAAGATGTTTGATTTGAATGGAGATGGAGAAGTAGATATGGAAGAA
TTTGA
