>Addgene plasmid #50058 | pLYS1-MICU1-Flag | addgene partial sequence | sequence record 85243 | hGata4-rev 5'-ATTGTGGATGAATACTGCC-3'
ATTCGGTACCTTACTTGTCATCGTCATCCTTGTAATCCATAGATCCACCAGATCCACCAGATCCACCCCC
GGGCTGTTTGGGTAAAGCGAAGTCCCAGGCAGTTTCCTGTGCACATTTCCACATGGCCTGCATGAGGCGA
GTGAAACCCATGTCTTTGGGCTTTTCCAGGCCTCTCATCAGCCGTTGCTTCATGATGGAAACAAATTCTT
TGTTACTGAGCTCTCCGTTTCCATCACAGTCAAAGAGTGCAAACACCACATCACACACGTGGTCTGAGAG
CTCCACTTTAGCCACTGTCCTGGCCACCTGCTGCATGGTCACTTTATCAAGAGATGCTCCAGCCATATGG
TAAAAACTCAATGCAGTGTCCACATCATTAATGTTCTTTAGGAAAGTAAAGAAGTTCTCCACCTCCTGAA
ATGTCAGACCCTTTCCTTCTTTGAAGTGCTTCTTGAGCTGCCTCTGCATGGCGGTCAGCTTCTTGGACTG
CACCCCACTGTAGGCAAGTAGCATGCCACCAAACTGCCTCTCAGTAATTCTCCCATCCACAGGGTCATGG
CGTTCAAACTCAAGCTTCAGAACATCATGCTGCAGTTTACGCTGAAATTCGAGGAAGTTTTTGATTGTCA
GCTTTCCCTTCAGATCAGCTCCAAAAAAGTAGGTTGTGAGGGCTGAACACAAGCCAGACTTGAGGGTGTT
GCCAGTAGTTGGACGATCTCTGTGGCGCATACCCATACTGGTTTGGGAGCGAATGATGCTCTGAACCTGT
TCAAATTCTTCCATATCTACTTCTCCATCTCCATTCAAATCAAACATCTTGAAGGCAATTTCAAAATTTC
TCTGAGGAGTGGAAAGAACAGTTGTGAGGAAAATGTAGTCTGAAAAGGATATGAGCCCACATTCTCCAAG
GGTGTAAAATATACTGCCTTCATCAGCAAATTTTTCTCGTTCCTGGGAAATTTTCTTTCCATCAAAGCGT
TTTATTATATATTGATCCAGACCCAAGTGTTCTGGTTGTTTTTCATTGGGTGTTATGGATCGCACAAAAT
CT
